>Addgene plasmid #91044 | pMOD_A3010 | addgene full sequence | sequence record 181827 | Addgene NGS Result
GCCTTGACGGCAAAATCCCTTAACGTGAGTTTTCGTTCCACTGAGCGTCAGACCCCGTAGAAAAGATCAA
AGGATCTTCTTGAGATCCTTTTTTTCTGCGCGTAATCTGCTGCTTGCAAACAAAAAAACCACCGCTACCA
GCGGTGGTTTGTTTGCCGGATCAAGAGCTACTAACTCTTTTTCCGAAGGTAACTGGCTTCAGCAGAGCGC
AGATACCAAATACTGTTCTTCTAGTGTAGCCGTAGTTAGGCCACCACTTCAAGAACTCTGTAGCACCGCC
TACATACCTCGCTCTGCTAATCCTGTTACCAGTGGCTGCTGCCAGTGGCGATAAGTCGTGTCTTACCGGG
TTGGACTCAAGACGATAGTTACCGGATAAGGCGCAGCGGTCGGGCTGAACGGGGGGTTCGTGCTCACAGC
CCAGCTTGGAGCGAACGACCTACACCGAACTGAGATACCTACAGCGTGAGCTATGAGAAAGCGCCACGCT
TCCCGAAGGGAGAAAGGCGGACAGGTATCCGGTAAGCGGCAGGGTCGGAACAGGAGAGCGCACGAGGGAG
CTTCCAGGGGGAAACGCCTGGTATCTTTATAGTCCTGTCGGGTTTCGCCACCTCTGACTTGAGCGTCGAT
TTTTGTGATGCTCGTCAGGGGGGCGGAGCCTATGGAAAAACGCCAGCAACGCGGCCTTTTTACGGTTCCT
GGCCTTTTGCTGGCCTTTTGCTCACATGTTCTTTCCTGCGTTATCCCCTGATTCTGTGGATAACCGTATT
ACCGCCTTTGAGTGAGCTGATACCGCTCGCCGCAGCCGAACGACCGAGCGCAGCGAGTCAGTGAGCGAGG
AAGCGGAAGAGCGCCCACCTGCTCATGATCGGCGCGCCTGCAGTGCAGCGTGACCCGGTCGTGCCCCTCT
CTAGAGATAATGAGCATTGCATGTCTAAGTTATAAAAAATTACCACATATTTTTTTTGTCACACTTGTTT
GAAGTGCAGTTTATCTATCTTTATACATATATTTAAACTTTACTCTACGAATAATATAATCTATAGTACT
ACAATAATATCAGTGTTTTAGAGAATCATATAAATGAACAGTTAGACATGGTCTAAAGGACAATTGAGTA
TTTTGACAACAGGACTCTACAGTTTTATCTTTTTAGTGTGCATGTGTTCTCCTTTTTTTTTGCAAATAGC
TTCACCTATATAATACTTCATCCATTTTATTAGTACATCCATTTAGGGTTTAGGGTTAATGGTTTTTATA
GACTAATTTTTTTAGTACATCTATTTTATTCTATTTTAGCCTCTAAATTAAGAAAACTAAAACTCTATTT
TAGTTTTTTTATTTAATAATTTAGATATAAAATAGAATAAAATAAAGTGACTAAAAATTAAACAAATACC
CTTTAAGAAATTAAAAAAACTAAGGAAACATTTTTCTTGTTTCGAGTAGATAATGCCAGCCTGTTAAACG
CCGTCGACGAGTCTAACGGACACCAACCAGCGAACCAGCAGCGTCGCGTCGGGCCAAGCGAAGCAGACGG
CACGGCATCTCTGTCGCTGCCTCTGGACCCCTCTCGAGAGTTCCGCTCCACCGTTGGACTTGCTCCGCTG
TCGGCATCCAGAAATTGCGTGGCGGAGCGGCAGACGTGAGCCGGCACGGCAGGCGGCCTCCTCCTCCTCT
CACGGCACCGGCAGCTACGGGGGATTCCTTTCCCACCGCTCCTTCGCTTTCCCTTCCTCGCCCGCCGTAA
TAAATAGACACCCCCTCCACACCCTCTTTCCCCAACCTCGTGTTGTTCGGAGCGCACACACACACAACCA
GATCTCCCCCAAATCCACCCGTCGGCACCTCCGCTTCAAGGTACGCCGCTCGTCCTCCCCCCCCCCCTCT
CTACCTTCTCTAGATCGGCGTTCCGGTCCATGGTTAGGGCCCGGTAGTTCTACTTCTGTTCATGTTTGTG
TTAGATCCGTGTTTGTGTTAGATCCGTGCTGCTAGCGTTCGTACACGGATGCGACCTGTACGTCAGACAC
GTTCTGATTGCTAACTTGCCAGTGTTTCTCTTTGGGGAATCCTGGGATGGCTCTAGCCGTTCCGCAGACG
GGATCGATTTCATGATTTTTTTTGTTTCGTTGCATAGGGTTTGGTTTGCCCTTTTCCTTTATTTCAATAT
ATGCCGTGCACTTGTTTGTCGGGTCATCTTTTCATGCTTTTTTTTGTCTTGGTTGTGATGATGTGGTCTG
GTTGGGCGGTCGTTCTAGATCGGAGTAGAATTAATTCTGTTTCAAACTACCTGGTGGATTTATTAATTTT
GGATCTGTATGTGTGTGCCATACATATTCATAGTTACGAATTGAAGATGATGGATGGAAATATCGATCTA
GGATAGGTATACATGTTGATGCGGGTTTTACTGATGCATATACAGAGATGCTTTTTGTTCGCTTGGTTGT
GATGATGTGGTGTGGTTGGGCGGTCGTTCATTCGTTCTAGATCGGAGTAGAATACTGTTTCAAACTACCT
GGTGTATTTATTAATTTTGGAACTGTATGTGTGTGTCATACATCTTCATAGTTACGAGTTTAAGATGGAT
GGAAATATCGATCTAGGATAGGTATACATGTTGATGTGGGTTTTACTGATGCATATACATGATGGCATAT
GCAGCATCTATTCATATGCTCTAACCTTGAGTACCTATCTATTATAATAAACAAGTATGTTTTATAATTA
TTTTGATCTTGATATACTTGGATGATGGCATATGCAGCAGCTATATGTGGATTTTTTTAGCCCTGCCTTC
ATACGCTATTTATTTGCTTGGTACTGTTTCTTTTGTCGATGCTCACCCTGTTGTTTGGTGTTACTTCCTG
CAGGATGGTGAGTAAAGGAGAAGAACTTTTCACTGGAGTTGTCCCAATTCTTGTTGAATTAGATGGTGAT
GTTAATGGGCACAAATTTTCTGTCAGTGGAGAGGGTGAAGGTGATGCAACATACGGAAAACTTACCCTTA
AATTTATTTGCACTACTGGAAAACTACCTGTTCCATGGCCAACCCTGGTCACCACCCTGACCTACGGCGT
GCAGTGCTTCTCCCGTTACCCTGATCATATGAAGCGGCACGACTTCTTCAAGAGCGCCATGCCTGAGGGA
TACGTGCAGGAGAGGACCATCTTCTTCAAGGACGACGGGAACTACAAGACACGTGCTGAAGTCAAGTTTG
AGGGAGACACCCTCGTCAACAGGATCGAGCTTAAGGGAATCGATTTCAAGGAGGACGGAAACATCCTCGG
CCACAAGTTGGAATACAACTACAACTCCCACAACGTATACATCATGGCCGACAAGCAAAAGAACGGCATC
AAAGCCAACTTCAAGACCCGCCACAACATCGAAGACGGCGGCGTGCAACTCGCTGATCATTATCAACAAA
ATACTCCAATTGGCGATGGCCCTGTCCTTTTACCAGACAACCATTACCTGTCCACACAATCTGCCCTTTC
GAAAGATCCCAACGAAAAGAGAGACCACATGGTCCTTCTTGAGTTTGTAACAGCTGCTGGGATTACACAT
GGCATGGATGAACTATACAAATAACTCGAGATATGAAGATGAAGATGAAATATTTGGTGTGTCAAATAAA
AAGCTTGTGTGCTTAAGTTTGTGTTTTTTTCTTGGCTTGTTGTGTTATGAATTTGTGGCTTTTTCTAATA
TTAAATGAATGTAAGATCACATTATAATGAATAAACAAATGTTTCTATAATCCATTGTGAATGTTTTGTT
GGATCTCTTCTGCAGCATATAACTACTGTATGTGCTATGGTATGGACTATGGAATATGATTAAAGATAAG
GAGCTCCGGTGACGGACGTGGGCAGGTGATGAAAAGCCTTAGGGTCAGGTGGCACTTTTCGGGGAAATGT
GCGATGAACCCCTATTTGTTTATTTTTCTAAATACATTCAAATATGTATCCGCTAATGAGACAATAACCC
TGATAAATGCTTCAATTATATTGAAAAAGGAAGAGTATGAGTATCCAACATTTCCGTGTCGCCCTTATTC
CCTTTTTTGCGGCCTTCTGCCTTCCTGTTTTTGCTCACCCAGAAACGCTGGTGAAAGTAAAAGATGCTGA
AGATCAGTTGGGTGCCCGAGTGGGTTACATTGAACTGGATCTCAACAGCGGCAAAATCTTAGAGAGTTTT
CGCCCCGAAGAACGCTTCCCAATGATGAGCACTTTCAAAGTTCTGCTATGTGGCGCGGTGTTATCCCGTA
TTGATGCTGGGCAAGAGCAACTCGGTCGCCGCATACACTATTCTCAGAATGACTTGGTTGAGTATTCACC
AGTCACAGAAAAGCATCTTACGGATGGCATGACAGTAAGAGAATTATGTAGTGCTGCCATAACCATGAGT
GATAACACTGCGGCCAACTTACTTCTGACAACGATTGGAGGACCGAAGGAGCTAACCGCTTTTTTGCACA
ACATGGGGGATCATGTAACTCGCCTTGATCGTTGGGAACCGGAGCTGAATGAAGCCATACCAAACGACGA
GCGTGACACCACGATGCCTGTAGCAATGGCAACAACTCTCCGCAAACTATTAACTGGCGAACTACTTACT
CTTGCTTCACGCCAGCAACTCATTGACTGGATGGAGGCGGACAAAGTTGCAGGACCACTTCTGCGCTCGG
CACTTCCGGCTGGCTGGTTTATTGCTGATAAATCTGGAGCCGGTGAGCGTGGGTCTCGCGGTATCATTGC
AGCACTGGGGCCAGATGGTAAGCCCTCCCGTATCGTAGTTATCTACACGACGGGGAGTCAGGCAACTATG
GATGAACGAAATAGACAGATCGCTGAGATAGGTGCCTCACTGATTAAGCATTGGTAACTGTCAGACGAAG
GGAAATAAATAGTAGCCCGCCTGATGTGCGGGCTTTTTTTTGGTGGTGGTTACCAGTGTCGCTTAGCTAC
CGTAGGTCCTCTTAGGCGGTCCGATTAGCGACATAGTCATCAAT
Features (pLannotate 1.2.2; 6 found; start..end, strand, type, name):
     80..668     +  rep_origin     ori: high-copy-number ColE1/pMB1/pBR322/pUC origin of replication
    878..2867    +  promoter       Ubi promoter: maize polyubiquitin gene promoter
   2875..3591    +  CDS            sg12: sg12 is a basic (constitutively fluorescent) long stokes shift fluorescent protein published in 1997, derived from Aequorea victoria.
   3602..3850    +  terminator     HSP terminator: efficient transcription terminator from the Arabidopsis thaliana heat shock protein 18.2 gene (Nagaya et al., 2010)
   3926..4026    +  promoter       AmpR promoter: bla
   4027..4887    +  CDS            AmpR: β-lactamase; bla; confers resistance to ampicillin, carbenicillin, and related antibiotics
