[The description below was written by a language model from this plasmid's Addgene catalogue record and pLannotate feature annotations shown in this document.]
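Description:
pMOD_A3010 is a 5,014 bp "Module A" plasmid from a modular plant genome engineering toolkit, built on the pMOD_A1001 backbone by Gibson cloning. The record lists the vector type as unspecified, but its purpose line identifies it as one of the module plasmids that each carry a defined promoter–gene–terminator unit for use within that toolkit. The record does not describe the assembly sites or the destination vectors with which the module is combined. The plasmid is propagated in E. coli at high copy number from a ColE1/pUC-type origin of replication. Selection is with ampicillin, through a β-lactamase gene driven by its native bla promoter.

The payload is a single plant expression cassette, with all parts on the same strand. The maize polyubiquitin (ZmUbi) promoter is a strong constitutive promoter, most commonly used for expression in monocots. It drives a GFP coding sequence and is followed by the terminator from the Arabidopsis thaliana heat shock protein 18.2 gene, which is known for efficient transcription termination. The automated annotation labels the open reading frame as "sg12", an Aequorea victoria-derived GFP variant, which indicates that the reporter is an engineered form of jellyfish GFP. The catalogue entry simply calls it GFP and does not specify the variant.

No plant selectable marker, T-DNA borders or nuclease components appear in the feature table, so the plasmid is a reporter module rather than a complete transformation vector. It most plausibly supplies a constitutive fluorescent marker in the Module A position, useful for visualising transformed or transfected plant cells or for checking delivery and expression, although the record does not state a specific application.
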