Addgene plasmid #91044: pMOD_A3010
Purpose: Module A, Promoter: ZmUbi, Gene: GFP, Terminator: HSP
Depositing lab: Daniel Voytas. Depositing organization: University of Minnesota. Publication: A multi-purpose toolkit to enable advanced genome engineering in plants. Cermak T, Curtin SJ, Gil-Humanes J, Cegan R, Kono TJY, Konecna E, Belanto JJ, Starker CG, Mathre JW, Greenstein RL, Voytas DF. Plant Cell. 2017 May 18. pii: tpc.00922.2016. doi: 10.1105/tpc.16.00922. PubMed 28522548.
Backbone
  Vector backbone: pMOD_A1001
  Vector type: Unspecified
Growth in bacteria
  Bacterial resistance: Ampicillin, 100 μg/mL
  Growth temperature: 37°C
  Growth strain: DH5alpha
  Copy number: High Copy
Gene/Insert
  Gene/Insert name: GFP
  Promoter: ZmUbi
  Cloning method: Gibson Cloning
  Sequencing primers: 5′ unknown
Terms and licenses: Academic/Nonprofit Terms; Industry Terms: Not Available to Industry
How to cite: pMOD_A3010 was a gift from Daniel Voytas (Addgene plasmid # 91044 ; http://n2t.net/addgene:91044 ; RRID:Addgene_91044)
